Addgene plasmid #103875: pUDP082
Purpose: Broad-host-range Cas9/gRNA co-expression plasmid with gRNA targetting ADE2 from Kluyveromyces marxianus
Depositing lab: Jean-Marc Daran. Depositing organization: Delft University of Technology. Publication: Genome editing in Kluyveromyces and Ogataea yeasts using a broad-host-range Cas9/gRNA co-expression plasmid. Juergens H, Varela JA, Gorter de Vries AR, Perli T, Gast VJM, Gyurchev NY, Rajkumar AS, Mans R, Pronk JT, Morrissey JP, Daran JG. FEMS Yeast Res. 2018 May 1;18(3). pii: 4847887. doi: 10.1093/femsyr/foy012. PubMed 29438517.
Backbone
  Vector backbone: pUDP002
  Backbone manufacturer: Juergens H et al. Genome editing in Kluyveromyces and Ogataea yeasts using a broad-host-range Cas9/gRNA expression plasmid
  Backbone size w/o insert (bp): 10046
  Total vector size (bp): 10237
  Vector type: Yeast Expression, CRISPR
  Selectable markers: Hygromycin
Growth in bacteria
  Bacterial resistance: Ampicillin, 100 μg/mL
  Growth temperature: 37°C
  Growth strain: DH5alpha
  Copy number: High Copy
Gene/Insert
  Gene/Insert name: HH-gRNA-HDV targetting ADE2 in Kluyveromyces marxianus
  gRNA/shRNA sequence: CAAAGTCAAGCTGATGAGTCCGTGAGGACGAAACGAGTAAGCTCGTCGCCCATTTTTCTG CGTATAGGTTTTAGAGCTAGAAATAGCAAGTTAAAATAAGGCTAGTCCGTTATCAACTTG AAAAAGTGGCACCGAGTCGGTGCTTTTGGCCGGCATGGTCCCAGCCTCCTCGCTGGCGCC GGCTGGGCAACATGCTTCGGCATGGCGAATGGGAC
  Species: Kluyveromyces marxianus
  Promoter: ScTDH3
  Cloning method: Restriction Enzyme; 5′ cloning site BsaI (destroyed during cloning); 3′ cloning site BsaI (destroyed during cloning)
  Sequencing primers: 5′ AAGTATATAAAGACGGTAGG; 3′ GATATCGACAAAGGAAAAGGGGCC
Resource information
  A portion of this plasmid was derived from a plasmid made by: A patent describing the use of panARSOPT sequence used in pUDP series is pending (Pan-yeast autonomously replicating sequence WO 2014131056 A1). The legal status of Cas9 application is not yet sorted out The Spcas9D147Y P411T gene presents on pUDP082 is derived from pCT (Plasmid #60620) obtained from Addgene under Material Transfer Agreement Instructions (Order 211742-our reference TNW15.216)
Terms and licenses: Academic/Nonprofit Terms; Industry Terms: Not Available to Industry
How to cite: pUDP082 was a gift from Jean-Marc Daran (Addgene plasmid # 103875 ; http://n2t.net/addgene:103875 ; RRID:Addgene_103875)
