[The description below was written by a language model from this plasmid's Addgene catalogue record and pLannotate feature annotations shown in this document.]
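Description:
pUDP082 is a 10.2 kb broad-host-range yeast CRISPR plasmid that co-expresses Cas9 and a single guide RNA directed against the ADE2 gene of Kluyveromyces marxianus. It was made by inserting the guide cassette into the pUDP002 backbone through BsaI sites that were destroyed in the process. In E. coli it is maintained at high copy from a ColE1/pUC-type origin under ampicillin selection (AmpR with its bla promoter). In yeast it is selected with hygromycin through an hphMX-type marker cassette. The record's notes indicate that the pUDP series carries the panARSOPT pan-yeast autonomously replicating sequence, which would account for replication across different yeast species, although this element is not annotated in either feature table.

The nuclease is Streptococcus pyogenes Cas9, described in the record as the D147Y P411T variant, flanked on both sides by SV40 nuclear localization signals. The promoter and terminator driving Cas9 are not identified in the annotations. The guide is transcribed by RNA polymerase II from the S. cerevisiae TDH3 (GAP) promoter and terminated by the CYC1 terminator. Because Pol II transcripts are capped and polyadenylated, the spacer and gRNA scaffold are embedded between a 5′ hammerhead ribozyme and a 3′ hepatitis delta virus ribozyme, which self-cleave to release a guide with defined ends. The HDV ribozyme is named in the insert description but is not annotated. This design avoids the need for species-specific Pol III promoters. The two sequence records (depositor and NGS-verified) show the same features in the same order, differing only in their start coordinate. The plasmid is intended for Cas9-mediated editing of ADE2 in K. marxianus, as part of a toolkit for genome editing in Kluyveromyces and Ogataea yeasts.
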