Features (pLannotate 1.2.2; 11 found; start..end, strand, type, name):
   1635..1654    +  CDS            SV40 NLS (fragment): nuclear localization signal of SV40 (simian virus 40) large T antigen
   1656..5756    +  CDS            Cas9: Cas9 (Csn1) endonuclease from the Streptococcus pyogenes Type II CRISPR/Cas system generates RNA-guided double strand breaks in DNA
   5760..5779    +  CDS            SV40 NLS (fragment): nuclear localization signal of SV40 (simian virus 40) large T antigen
   6699..7365    +  promoter       GAP promoter: S. cerevisiae TDH3; promoter for glyceraldehyde-3-phosphate dehydrogenase
   7372..7395    +  misc_RNA       sTRSV HHRz (fragment): hammerhead ribozyme from the tobacco ringspot virus satellite RNA (Khvorova et al., 2003)
   7429..7504    +  misc_RNA       gRNA scaffold: guide RNA scaffold for the Streptococcus pyogenes CRISPR/Cas9 system
   7602..7829    +  terminator     CYC1 terminator (fragment): S. cerevisiae CYC1; transcription terminator for CYC1
   8070..8930    -  CDS            AmpR: β-lactamase; bla; confers resistance to ampicillin, carbenicillin, and related antibiotics
   8931..9035    -  promoter       AmpR promoter: bla
   9138..9726    +  rep_origin     ori: high-copy-number ColE1/pMB1/pBR322/pUC origin of replication
   9890..1230    +  gene           hphMX6 (across the origin): yeast selectable marker conferring hygromycin resistance
>Addgene plasmid #103875 | pUDP082 | depositor full sequence | sequence record 196878 | pUDP082
ATGGGTAAAAAGCCTGAACTCACCGCGACGTCTGTCGAGAAGTTTCTGATCGAAAAGTTCGACAGCGTGT
CCGACCTGATGCAGCTCTCGGAGGGCGAAGAATCTCGTGCTTTCAGCTTCGATGTAGGAGGGCGTGGATA
TGTCCTGCGGGTAAATAGCTGCGCCGATGGTTTCTACAAAGATCGTTATGTTTATCGGCACTTTGCATCG
GCCGCGCTCCCGATTCCGGAAGTGCTTGACATTGGGGAATTTAGCGAGAGCCTGACCTATTGCATCTCCC
GCCGTGCACAGGGTGTCACGTTGCAAGACCTGCCTGAAACCGAACTGCCCGCTGTTCTGCAACCGGTCGC
GGAGGCCATGGATGCGATCGCTGCGGCCGATCTTAGCCAGACGAGCGGGTTCGGCCCATTCGGACCGCAA
GGAATCGGTCAATACACTACATGGCGTGATTTCATATGCGCGATTGCTGATCCCCATGTGTATCACTGGC
AAACTGTGATGGACGACACCGTCAGTGCGTCCGTCGCGCAGGCTCTCGATGAGCTGATGCTTTGGGCCGA
GGACTGCCCCGAAGTCCGGCACCTCGTGCACGCGGATTTCGGCTCCAACAATGTCCTGACGGACAATGGC
CGCATAACAGCGGTCATTGACTGGAGCGAGGCGATGTTCGGGGATTCCCAATACGAGGTCGCCAACATCT
TCTTCTGGAGGCCGTGGTTGGCTTGTATGGAGCAGCAGACGCGCTACTTCGAGCGGAGGCATCCGGAGCT
TGCAGGATCGCCGCGGCTCCGGGCGTATATGCTCCGCATTGGTCTTGACCAACTCTATCAGAGCTTGGTT
GACGGCAATTTCGATGATGCAGCTTGGGCGCAGGGTCGATGCGACGCAATCGTCCGATCCGGAGCCGGGA
CTGTCGGGCGTACACAAATCGCCCGCAGAAGCGCGGCCGTCTGGACCGATGGCTGTGTAGAAGTACTCGC
CGATAGTGGAAACCGACGCCCCAGCACTCGTCCGAGGGCAAAGGAATAACTCGAGGACAATAAAAAGATT
CTTGTTTTCAAGAACTTGTCATTTGTATAGTTTTTTTATATTGTAGTTGTTCTATTTTAATCAAATGTTA
GCGTGATTTATATTTTTTTTCGCCTCGACATCATCTGCCCAGATGCGAAGTTAAGTGCGCAGAAAGTAAT
ATCATGCGTCAATCGTATGTGAATGCTGGTCGCTATACTGGAGCTCTCGAGAACCCTCACCTTTCGAGAG
GACGATGCCCGTGTCTAAATGATTCGACCAGCCTAAGAATGTTCAACAATCTATAATCAGTCCATAGTCA
ACAAGAGCCCTCAAAGTTGATATCGTTTAGTGATCTCCCTCGAGATGAGCGGAGGATGGTTGCTTTTTGG
GGAGCCCTAAGTGGTACGTGCGGCGAGCGGGATGTTTCCCCATTAGGCAAAGGACGACCGGGTAACCCCT
CGAGAAAAAAAATTTTTCGCCGCTAATCTGGTGTTATATAAAGCTCCCCCTGCTCCTGGAATTTTTTTCC
TTGTCAACTCACACCGGAAATCAAGGCATTTCATTCTGAGTAGTTCTTAAAAACATAATCAACAATGGAT
TATAAAGATGACGATGACAAACCTCCAAAAAAGAAGAGAAAGGTCGATAAGAAATACTCAATAGGCTTAG
ATATCGGCACAAATAGCGTCGGATGGGCGGTGATCACTGATGAATATAAGGTTCCGTCTAAAAAGTTCAA
GGTTCTGGGAAATACAGACCGCCACAGTATCAAAAAAAATCTTATAGGGGCTCTTTTATTTGACAGTGGA
GAGACAGCGGAAGCGACTCGTCTCAAACGGACAGCTCGTAGAAGGTATACACGTCGGAAGAATCGTATTT
GTTATCTACAGGAGATTTTTTCAAATGAGATGGCGAAAGTAGATGATAGTTTCTTTCATCGACTTGAAGA
GTCTTTTTTGGTGGAAGAAGACAAGAAGCATGAACGTCATCCTATTTTTGGAAATATAGTAGATGAAGTT
GCTTATCATGAGAAATATCCAACTATCTATCATCTGCGAAAAAAATTGGTAGATTCTACTTATAAAGCGG
ATTTGCGCTTAATCTATTTGGCCTTAGCGCATATGATTAAGTTTCGTGGTCATTTTTTGATTGAGGGAGA
TTTAAATCCTGATAATAGTGATGTGGACAAACTATTTATCCAGTTGGTACAAACCTACAATCAATTATTT
GAAGAAAACCCTATTAACGCAAGTGGAGTAGATGCTAAAGCGATTCTTTCTGCACGATTGAGTAAATCAA
GACGATTAGAAAATCTCATTGCTCAGCTCCCCGGTGAGAAGAAAAATGGCTTATTTGGGAATCTCATTGC
TTTGTCATTGGGTTTGACCCCTAATTTTAAATCAAATTTTGATTTGGCAGAAGATGCTAAATTACAGCTT
TCAAAAGATACTTACGATGATGATTTAGATAATTTATTGGCGCAAATTGGAGATCAATATGCTGATTTGT
TTTTGGCAGCTAAGAATTTATCAGATGCTATTTTACTTTCAGATATCCTAAGAGTAAATACTGAAATAAC
TAAGGCTCCCCTATCAGCTTCAATGATTAAACGCTACGATGAACATCATCAAGACTTGACTCTTTTAAAA
GCTTTAGTTCGACAACAACTTCCAGAAAAGTATAAAGAAATCTTTTTTGATCAATCAAAAAACGGATATG
CAGGTTATATTGATGGGGGAGCTAGCCAAGAAGAATTTTATAAATTTATCAAACCAATTTTAGAAAAAAT
GGATGGTACTGAGGAATTATTGGTGAAACTAAATCGTGAAGATTTGCTGCGCAAGCAACGGACCTTTGAC
AACGGCTCTATTACCCATCAAATTCACTTGGGTGAGCTGCATGCTATTTTGAGAAGACAAGAAGACTTTT
ATCCATTTTTAAAAGACAATCGTGAGAAGATTGAAAAAATCTTGACTTTTCGAATTCCTTATTATGTTGG
TCCATTGGCGCGTGGCAATAGTCGTTTTGCATGGATGACTCGGAAGTCTGAAGAAACAATTACCCCATGG
AATTTTGAAGAAGTTGTCGATAAAGGTGCTTCAGCTCAATCATTTATTGAACGCATGACAAACTTTGATA
AAAATCTTCCAAATGAAAAAGTACTACCAAAACATAGTTTGCTTTATGAGTATTTTACGGTTTATAACGA
ATTGACAAAGGTCAAATATGTTACTGAAGGAATGCGAAAACCAGCATTTCTTTCAGGTGAACAGAAGAAA
GCCATTGTTGATTTACTCTTCAAAACAAATCGAAAAGTAACCGTTAAGCAATTAAAAGAAGATTATTTCA
AAAAAATAGAATGTTTTGATAGTGTTGAAATTTCAGGAGTTGAAGATAGATTTAATGCTTCATTAGGTAC
CTACCATGATTTGCTAAAAATTATTAAAGATAAAGATTTTTTGGATAATGAAGAAAATGAAGATATCTTA
GAGGATATTGTTTTAACATTGACCTTATTTGAAGATAGGGAGATGATTGAGGAAAGACTTAAAACATATG
CTCACCTCTTTGATGATAAGGTGATGAAACAGCTTAAACGTCGCCGTTATACTGGTTGGGGACGTTTGTC
TCGAAAATTGATTAATGGTATTAGGGATAAGCAATCTGGCAAAACAATATTAGATTTTTTGAAATCAGAT
GGTTTTGCCAATCGCAATTTTATGCAGCTGATCCATGATGATAGTTTGACATTTAAAGAAGACATTCAAA
AAGCACAAGTGTCTGGACAAGGCGATAGTTTACATGAACATATTGCAAATTTAGCTGGTAGCCCTGCTAT
TAAAAAAGGTATTTTACAGACTGTAAAAGTTGTTGATGAATTGGTCAAAGTAATGGGGCGGCATAAGCCA
GAAAATATCGTTATTGAAATGGCACGTGAAAATCAGACAACTCAAAAGGGCCAGAAAAATTCGCGAGAGC
GTATGAAACGAATCGAAGAAGGTATCAAAGAATTAGGAAGTCAGATTCTTAAAGAGCATCCTGTTGAAAA
TACTCAATTGCAAAATGAAAAGCTCTATCTCTATTATCTCCAAAATGGAAGAGACATGTATGTGGACCAA
GAATTAGATATTAATCGTTTAAGTGATTATGATGTCGATCACATTGTTCCACAAAGTTTCCTTAAAGACG
ATTCAATAGACAATAAGGTCTTAACGCGTTCTGATAAAAATCGTGGTAAATCGGATAACGTTCCAAGTGA
AGAAGTAGTCAAAAAGATGAAAAACTATTGGAGACAACTTCTAAACGCCAAGTTAATCACTCAACGTAAG
TTTGATAATTTAACGAAAGCTGAACGTGGAGGTTTGAGTGAACTTGATAAAGCTGGTTTTATCAAACGCC
AATTGGTTGAAACTCGCCAAATCACTAAGCATGTGGCACAAATTTTGGATAGTCGCATGAATACTAAATA
CGATGAAAATGATAAACTTATTCGAGAGGTTAAAGTGATTACCTTAAAATCTAAATTAGTTTCTGACTTC
CGAAAAGATTTCCAATTCTATAAAGTACGTGAGATTAACAATTACCATCATGCCCATGATGCGTATCTAA
ATGCCGTCGTTGGAACTGCTTTGATTAAGAAATATCCAAAACTTGAATCGGAGTTTGTCTATGGTGATTA
TAAAGTTTATGATGTTCGTAAAATGATTGCTAAGTCTGAGCAAGAAATAGGCAAAGCAACCGCAAAATAT
TTCTTTTACTCTAATATCATGAACTTCTTCAAAACAGAAATTACACTTGCAAATGGAGAGATTCGCAAAC
GCCCTCTAATCGAAACTAATGGGGAAACTGGAGAAATTGTCTGGGATAAAGGGCGAGATTTTGCCACAGT
GCGCAAAGTATTGTCCATGCCCCAAGTCAATATTGTCAAGAAAACAGAAGTACAGACAGGCGGATTCTCC
AAGGAGTCAATTTTACCAAAAAGAAATTCGGACAAGCTTATTGCTCGTAAAAAAGACTGGGATCCAAAAA
AATATGGTGGTTTTGATAGTCCAACGGTAGCTTATTCAGTCCTAGTGGTTGCTAAGGTGGAAAAAGGGAA
ATCGAAGAAGTTAAAATCCGTTAAAGAGTTACTAGGGATCACAATTATGGAAAGAAGTTCCTTTGAAAAA
AATCCGATTGACTTTTTAGAAGCTAAAGGATATAAGGAAGTTAAAAAAGACTTAATCATTAAACTACCTA
AATATAGTCTTTTTGAGTTAGAAAACGGTCGTAAACGGATGCTGGCTAGTGCCGGAGAATTACAAAAAGG
AAATGAGCTGGCTCTGCCAAGCAAATATGTGAATTTTTTATATTTAGCTAGTCATTATGAAAAGTTGAAG
GGTAGTCCAGAAGATAACGAACAAAAACAATTGTTTGTGGAGCAGCATAAGCATTATTTAGATGAGATTA
TTGAGCAAATCAGTGAATTTTCTAAGCGTGTTATTTTAGCAGATGCCAATTTAGATAAAGTTCTTAGTGC
ATATAACAAACATAGAGACAAACCAATACGTGAACAAGCAGAAAATATTATTCATTTATTTACGTTGACG
AATCTTGGAGCTCCCGCTGCTTTTAAATATTTTGATACAACAATTGATCGTAAACGATATACGTCTACAA
AAGAAGTTTTAGATGCCACTCTTATCCATCAATCCATCACTGGTCTTTATGAAACACGCATTGATTTGAG
TCAGCTAGGAGGTGACCCTCCAAAAAAGAAGAGAAAGGTCTGAGCGGTTTTGTATAACTAAATAATATTG
GAAACTAAATACGAATACCCAAATTTTTTATCTAAATTTTGCCGAAAGATTAAAATCTGCAGAGATATCC
GAAACAGGTAAATGGATGTTTCAATCCCTGTAGTCAGTCAGGAACCCATATTATATTACAGTATTAGTCG
CCGCTTAGGCACGCCTTTAATTAGCAAAATCAAACCTTAAGTGCATATGCCGTATAAGGGAAACTCAAAG
AACTGGCATCGCAAAAATGAAAACATACGTTGAAACTACGGCAAAGGATTGGTCAGATCGCTTCATACAG
GGAAAGTTCGGCATCAACATCTTTGGATAATATCAGAATGAGAAAGAACAGATACGCAGTACGTTTTTTG
GTGAGCTCTTTGCACTTCTTTAGTTCTTTCCATCAATATCAGTTTTTTAAACTTTTAGGACTAAAAGTGA
TGTTTAACTTCAAAATGTTTAAAATTTTGTTCTTCCCGACGTTCATTAAGAATACTAATACACTTTAATA
ATTATTTTAATATTTTGTTCTAAATAATGACTTTTAATTAAAAAAGATAAAATATAAAAACATCATAATA
ACTCACCAGAGGTTAAGAACAAAAAAACAAATTAGATATCTGCTAATCCAATATAGTTAAATCAATCTTT
CCTTGGTATAATGGGTATATTACATATATTTCAAGGACCGACACTCCTACCAAATATCTAAAATTTACCA
TATTAACATAACATGTATATAAACGTCAAATCATAATCAGCACTAACGTCTCACGGATCGTATATGCCGT
AGCGACAATCTAAGAACTATGCGAGGACACGCTAGGGCCAAGGCAAAAAGATTCCTTGATTACGTAAGGG
AGTTAGAATCATTTTGAATAAAAAACACGCTTTTTCAGTTCGAGTTTATCATTATCAATACTGCCATTTC
AAAGAATACGTAAATAATTAATAGTAGTGATTTTCCTAACTTTATTTAGTCAAAAAATTAGCCTTTTAAT
TCTGCTGTAACCCGTACATGCCCAAAATAGGGGGCGGGTTACACAGAATATATAACATCGTAGGTGTCTG
GGTGAACAGTTTATTCCTGGCATCCACTAAATATAATGGAGCCCGCTTTTTAAGCTGGCATCCAGAAAAA
AAAAGAATCCCAGCACCAAAATATTGTTTTCTTCACCAACCATCAGTTCATAGGTCCATTCTCTTAGCGC
AACTACAGAGAACAGGGGCACAAACAGGCAAAAAACGGGCACAACCTCAATGGAGTGATGCAACCTGCCT
GGAGTAAATGATGACACAAGGCAATTGACCCACGCATGTATCTATCTCATTTTCTTACACCTTCTATTAC
CTTCTGCTCTCTCTGATTTGGAAAAAGCTGAAAAAAAAGGTTGAAACCAGTTCCCTGAAATTATTCCCCT
ACTTGACTAATAAGTATATAAAGACGGTAGGTATTGATTGTAATTCTGTAAATCTATTTCTTAAACTTCT
TAAATTCTACTTTTATAGTTAGTCTTTTTTTTAGTTTTAAAACACCAAGAACTTAGTTTCGAATAAACAC
ACATAAACAAACAAAGTCAAGCTGATGAGTCCGTGAGGACGAAACGAGTAAGCTCGTCGCCCATTTTTCT
GCGTATAGGTTTTAGAGCTAGAAATAGCAAGTTAAAATAAGGCTAGTCCGTTATCAACTTGAAAAAGTGG
CACCGAGTCGGTGCTTTTGGCCGGCATGGTCCCAGCCTCCTCGCTGGCGCCGGCTGGGCAACATGCTTCG
GCATGGCGAATGGGACACAGGCCCCTTTTCCTTTGTCGATATCATGTAATTAGTTATGTCACGCTTACAT
TCACGCCCTCCCCCCACATCCGCTCTAACCGAAAAGGAAGGAGTTAGACAACCTGAAGTCTAGGTCCCTA
TTTATTTTTTTATAGTTATGTTAGTATTAAGAACGTTATTTATATTTCAAATTTTTCTTTTTTTTCTGTA
CAAACGCGTGTACGCATGTAACATTATACTGAAAACCTTGCTTGAGAAGGTTTTGGGACAAGCTTACGTC
TCACGGATCGTATATGCCGTAGCGACAATCTAAGAACTATGCGAGGACACGCTAGCAGCTGTATTCACGT
AGACGGATAGGTATAGCCAGACATCAGCAGCATACTTCGGGAACCGTAGGCCACCGAGCGGCCGCGATTA
TCAAAAAGGATCTTCACCTAGATCCTTTTAAATTAAAAATGAAGTTTTAAATCAATCTAAAGTATATATG
AGTAAACTTGGTCTGACAGTTACCAATGCTTAATCAGTGAGGCACCTATCTCAGCGATCTGTCTATTTCG
TTCATCCATAGTTGCCTGACTCCCCGTCGTGTAGATAACTACGATACGGGAGGGCTTACCATCTGGCCCC
AGTGCTGCAATGATACCGCGGGACCCACGCTCACCGGCTCCAGATTTATCAGCAATAAACCAGCCAGCCG
GAAGGGCCGAGCGCAGAAGTGGTCCTGCAACTTTATCCGCCTCCATCCAGTCTATTAATTGTTGCCGGGA
AGCTAGAGTAAGTAGTTCGCCAGTTAATAGTTTGCGCAACGTTGTTGCCATTGCTACAGGCATCGTGGTG
TCACGCTCGTCGTTTGGTATGGCTTCATTCAGCTCCGGTTCCCAACGATCAAGGCGAGTTACATGATCCC
CCATGTTGTGCAAAAAAGCGGTTAGCTCCTTCGGTCCTCCGATCGTTGTCAGAAGTAAGTTGGCCGCAGT
GTTATCACTCATGGTTATGGCAGCACTGCATAATTCTCTTACTGTCATGCCATCCGTAAGATGCTTTTCT
GTGACTGGTGAGTACTCAACCAAGTCATTCTGAGAATAGTGTATGCGGCGACCGAGTTGCTCTTGCCCGG
CGTCAATACGGGATAATACCGCGCCACATAGCAGAACTTTAAAAGTGCTCATCATTGGAAAACGTTCTTC
GGGGCGAAAACTCTCAAGGATCTTACCGCTGTTGAGATCCAGTTCGATGTAACCCACTCGTGCACCCAAC
TGATCTTCAGCATCTTTTACTTTCACCAGCGTTTCTGGGTGAGCAAAAACAGGAAGGCAAAATGCCGCAA
AAAAGGGAATAAGGGCGACACGGAAATGTTGAATACTCATACTCTTCCTTTTTCAATATTATTGAAGCAT
TTATCAGGGTTATTGTCTCATGAGCGGATACATATTTGAATGTATTTAGAAAAATAAACAAATAGGGGTT
CCGCGCACATTTCCCCGAAAAGTGCCACCTGTCATGACCAAAATCCCTTAACGTGAGTTTTCGTTCCACT
GAGCGTCAGACCCCGTAGAAAAGATCAAAGGATCTTCTTGAGATCCTTTTTTTCTGCGCGTAATCTGCTG
CTTGCAAACAAAAAAACCACCGCTACCAGCGGTGGTTTGTTTGCCGGATCAAGAGCTACCAACTCTTTTT
CCGAAGGTAACTGGCTTCAGCAGAGCGCAGATACCAAATACTGTTCTTCTAGTGTAGCCGTAGTTAGGCC
ACCACTTCAAGAACTCTGTAGCACCGCCTACATACCTCGCTCTGCTAATCCTGTTACCAGTGGCTGCTGC
CAGTGGCGATAAGTCGTGTCTTACCGGGTTGGACTCAAGACGATAGTTACCGGATAAGGCGCAGCGGTCG
GGCTGAACGGGGGGTTCGTGCACACAGCCCAGCTTGGAGCGAACGACCTACACCGAACTGAGATACCTAC
AGCGTGAGCTATGAGAAAGCGCCACGCTTCCCGAAGGGAGAAAGGCGGACAGGTATCCGGTAAGCGGCAG
GGTCGGAACAGGAGAGCGCACGAGGGAGCTTCCAGGGGGAAACGCCTGGTATCTTTATAGTCCTGTCGGG
TTTCGCCACCTCTGACTTGAGCGTCGATTTTTGTGATGCTCGTCAGGGGGGCGGAGCCTATGGAAAAACG
CCAGCAACGCGGCCTTTTTACGGTTCCTGGCCTTTTGCTGGCCTTTTGCTCACATGTTCTTTCCTGCGTT
ATCCCCTGATTCTGTGGATAACCGTGCGGACTATATGTGAAGGCATGGCTATGGCACGGCAGACATTCCG
CCAGATCATCAATAGGCACGACATGGAGGCCCAGAATACCCTCCTTGACAGTCTTGACGTGCGCAGCTCA
GGGGCATGATGTGACTGTCGCCCGTACATTTAGCCCATACATCCCCATGTATAATCATTTGCATCCATAC
ATTTTGATGGCCGCACGGCGCGAAGCAAAAATTACGGCTCCTCGCTGCAGACCTGCGAGCAGGGAAACGC
TCCCCTCACAGACGCGTTGAATTGTCCCCACGCCGCGCCCCTGTAGAGAAATATAAAAGGTTAGGATTTG
CCACTGAGGTTCTTCTTTCATATACTTCCTTTTAAAATCTTGCTAGGATACAGTTCTCACATCACATCCG
AACATAAACAAGGATCC
