Features (pLannotate 1.2.2; 11 found; start..end, strand, type, name):
     11..1588    +  gene           hphMX6: yeast selectable marker conferring hygromycin resistance
   1993..2012    +  CDS            SV40 NLS (fragment): nuclear localization signal of SV40 (simian virus 40) large T antigen
   2014..6114    +  CDS            Cas9: Cas9 (Csn1) endonuclease from the Streptococcus pyogenes Type II CRISPR/Cas system generates RNA-guided double strand breaks in DNA
   6118..6137    +  CDS            SV40 NLS (fragment): nuclear localization signal of SV40 (simian virus 40) large T antigen
   7057..7723    +  promoter       GAP promoter: S. cerevisiae TDH3; promoter for glyceraldehyde-3-phosphate dehydrogenase
   7730..7753    +  misc_RNA       sTRSV HHRz (fragment): hammerhead ribozyme from the tobacco ringspot virus satellite RNA (Khvorova et al., 2003)
   7787..7862    +  misc_RNA       gRNA scaffold: guide RNA scaffold for the Streptococcus pyogenes CRISPR/Cas9 system
   7960..8187    +  terminator     CYC1 terminator (fragment): S. cerevisiae CYC1; transcription terminator for CYC1
   8428..9288    -  CDS            AmpR: β-lactamase; bla; confers resistance to ampicillin, carbenicillin, and related antibiotics
   9289..9393    -  promoter       AmpR promoter: bla
   9496..10084   +  rep_origin     ori: high-copy-number ColE1/pMB1/pBR322/pUC origin of replication
>Addgene plasmid #103875 | pUDP082 | addgene full sequence | sequence record 199262 | Addgene NGS Result
CAATAGGCACGACATGGAGGCCCAGAATACCCTCCTTGACAGTCTTGACGTGCGCAGCTCAGGGGCATGA
TGTGACTGTCGCCCGTACATTTAGCCCATACATCCCCATGTATAATCATTTGCATCCATACATTTTGATG
GCCGCACGGCGCGAAGCAAAAATTACGGCTCCTCGCTGCAGACCTGCGAGCAGGGAAACGCTCCCCTCAC
AGACGCGTTGAATTGTCCCCACGCCGCGCCCCTGTAGAGAAATATAAAAGGTTAGGATTTGCCACTGAGG
TTCTTCTTTCATATACTTCCTTTTAAAATCTTGCTAGGATACAGTTCTCACATCACATCCGAACATAAAC
AAGGATCCATGGGTAAAAAGCCTGAACTCACCGCGACGTCTGTCGAGAAGTTTCTGATCGAAAAGTTCGA
CAGCGTGTCCGACCTGATGCAGCTCTCGGAGGGCGAAGAATCTCGTGCTTTCAGCTTCGATGTAGGAGGG
CGTGGATATGTCCTGCGGGTAAATAGCTGCGCCGATGGTTTCTACAAAGATCGTTATGTTTATCGGCACT
TTGCATCGGCCGCGCTCCCGATTCCGGAAGTGCTTGACATTGGGGAATTTAGCGAGAGCCTGACCTATTG
CATCTCCCGCCGTGCACAGGGTGTCACGTTGCAAGACCTGCCTGAAACCGAACTGCCCGCTGTTCTGCAA
CCGGTCGCGGAGGCCATGGATGCGATCGCTGCGGCCGATCTTAGCCAGACGAGCGGGTTCGGCCCATTCG
GACCGCAAGGAATCGGTCAATACACTACATGGCGTGATTTCATATGCGCGATTGCTGATCCCCATGTGTA
TCACTGGCAAACTGTGATGGACGACACCGTCAGTGCGTCCGTCGCGCAGGCTCTCGATGAGCTGATGCTT
TGGGCCGAGGACTGCCCCGAAGTCCGGCACCTCGTGCACGCGGATTTCGGCTCCAACAATGTCCTGACGG
ACAATGGCCGCATAACAGCGGTCATTGACTGGAGCGAGGCGATGTTCGGGGATTCCCAATACGAGGTCGC
CAACATCTTCTTCTGGAGGCCGTGGTTGGCTTGTATGGAGCAGCAGACGCGCTACTTCGAGCGGAGGCAT
CCGGAGCTTGCAGGATCGCCGCGGCTCCGGGCGTATATGCTCCGCATTGGTCTTGACCAACTCTATCAGA
GCTTGGTTGACGGCAATTTCGATGATGCAGCTTGGGCGCAGGGTCGATGCGACGCAATCGTCCGATCCGG
AGCCGGGACTGTCGGGCGTACACAAATCGCCCGCAGAAGCGCGGCCGTCTGGACCGATGGCTGTGTAGAA
GTACTCGCCGATAGTGGAAACCGACGCCCCAGCACTCGTCCGAGGGCAAAGGAATAACTCGAGGACAATA
AAAAGATTCTTGTTTTCAAGAACTTGTCATTTGTATAGTTTTTTTATATTGTAGTTGTTCTATTTTAATC
AAATGTTAGCGTGATTTATATTTTTTTTCGCCTCGACATCATCTGCCCAGATGCGAAGTTAAGTGCGCAG
AAAGTAATATCATGCGTCAATCGTATGTGAATGCTGGTCGCTATACTGGAGCTCTCGAGAACCCTCACCT
TTCGAGAGGACGATGCCCGTGTCTAAATGATTCGACCAGCCTAAGAATGTTCAACAATCTATAATCAGTC
CATAGTCAACAAGAGCCCTCAAAGTTGATATCGTTTAGTGATCTCCCTCGAGATGAGCGGAGGATGGTTG
CTTTTTGGGGAGCCCTAAGTGGTACGTGCGGCGAGCGGGATGTTTCCCCATTAGGCAAAGGACGACCGGG
TAACCCCTCGAGAAAAAAAATTTTTCGCCGCTAATCTGGTGTTATATAAAGCTCCCCCTGCTCCTGGAAT
TTTTTTCCTTGTCAACTCACACCGGAAATCAAGGCATTTCATTCTGAGTAGTTCTTAAAAACATAATCAA
CAATGGATTATAAAGATGACGATGACAAACCTCCAAAAAAGAAGAGAAAGGTCGATAAGAAATACTCAAT
AGGCTTAGATATCGGCACAAATAGCGTCGGATGGGCGGTGATCACTGATGAATATAAGGTTCCGTCTAAA
AAGTTCAAGGTTCTGGGAAATACAGACCGCCACAGTATCAAAAAAAATCTTATAGGGGCTCTTTTATTTG
ACAGTGGAGAGACAGCGGAAGCGACTCGTCTCAAACGGACAGCTCGTAGAAGGTATACACGTCGGAAGAA
TCGTATTTGTTATCTACAGGAGATTTTTTCAAATGAGATGGCGAAAGTAGATGATAGTTTCTTTCATCGA
CTTGAAGAGTCTTTTTTGGTGGAAGAAGACAAGAAGCATGAACGTCATCCTATTTTTGGAAATATAGTAG
ATGAAGTTGCTTATCATGAGAAATATCCAACTATCTATCATCTGCGAAAAAAATTGGTAGATTCTACTTA
TAAAGCGGATTTGCGCTTAATCTATTTGGCCTTAGCGCATATGATTAAGTTTCGTGGTCATTTTTTGATT
GAGGGAGATTTAAATCCTGATAATAGTGATGTGGACAAACTATTTATCCAGTTGGTACAAACCTACAATC
AATTATTTGAAGAAAACCCTATTAACGCAAGTGGAGTAGATGCTAAAGCGATTCTTTCTGCACGATTGAG
TAAATCAAGACGATTAGAAAATCTCATTGCTCAGCTCCCCGGTGAGAAGAAAAATGGCTTATTTGGGAAT
CTCATTGCTTTGTCATTGGGTTTGACCCCTAATTTTAAATCAAATTTTGATTTGGCAGAAGATGCTAAAT
TACAGCTTTCAAAAGATACTTACGATGATGATTTAGATAATTTATTGGCGCAAATTGGAGATCAATATGC
TGATTTGTTTTTGGCAGCTAAGAATTTATCAGATGCTATTTTACTTTCAGATATCCTAAGAGTAAATACT
GAAATAACTAAGGCTCCCCTATCAGCTTCAATGATTAAACGCTACGATGAACATCATCAAGACTTGACTC
TTTTAAAAGCTTTAGTTCGACAACAACTTCCAGAAAAGTATAAAGAAATCTTTTTTGATCAATCAAAAAA
CGGATATGCAGGTTATATTGATGGGGGAGCTAGCCAAGAAGAATTTTATAAATTTATCAAACCAATTTTA
GAAAAAATGGATGGTACTGAGGAATTATTGGTGAAACTAAATCGTGAAGATTTGCTGCGCAAGCAACGGA
CCTTTGACAACGGCTCTATTACCCATCAAATTCACTTGGGTGAGCTGCATGCTATTTTGAGAAGACAAGA
AGACTTTTATCCATTTTTAAAAGACAATCGTGAGAAGATTGAAAAAATCTTGACTTTTCGAATTCCTTAT
TATGTTGGTCCATTGGCGCGTGGCAATAGTCGTTTTGCATGGATGACTCGGAAGTCTGAAGAAACAATTA
CCCCATGGAATTTTGAAGAAGTTGTCGATAAAGGTGCTTCAGCTCAATCATTTATTGAACGCATGACAAA
CTTTGATAAAAATCTTCCAAATGAAAAAGTACTACCAAAACATAGTTTGCTTTATGAGTATTTTACGGTT
TATAACGAATTGACAAAGGTCAAATATGTTACTGAAGGAATGCGAAAACCAGCATTTCTTTCAGGTGAAC
AGAAGAAAGCCATTGTTGATTTACTCTTCAAAACAAATCGAAAAGTAACCGTTAAGCAATTAAAAGAAGA
TTATTTCAAAAAAATAGAATGTTTTGATAGTGTTGAAATTTCAGGAGTTGAAGATAGATTTAATGCTTCA
TTAGGTACCTACCATGATTTGCTAAAAATTATTAAAGATAAAGATTTTTTGGATAATGAAGAAAATGAAG
ATATCTTAGAGGATATTGTTTTAACATTGACCTTATTTGAAGATAGGGAGATGATTGAGGAAAGACTTAA
AACATATGCTCACCTCTTTGATGATAAGGTGATGAAACAGCTTAAACGTCGCCGTTATACTGGTTGGGGA
CGTTTGTCTCGAAAATTGATTAATGGTATTAGGGATAAGCAATCTGGCAAAACAATATTAGATTTTTTGA
AATCAGATGGTTTTGCCAATCGCAATTTTATGCAGCTGATCCATGATGATAGTTTGACATTTAAAGAAGA
CATTCAAAAAGCACAAGTGTCTGGACAAGGCGATAGTTTACATGAACATATTGCAAATTTAGCTGGTAGC
CCTGCTATTAAAAAAGGTATTTTACAGACTGTAAAAGTTGTTGATGAATTGGTCAAAGTAATGGGGCGGC
ATAAGCCAGAAAATATCGTTATTGAAATGGCACGTGAAAATCAGACAACTCAAAAGGGCCAGAAAAATTC
GCGAGAGCGTATGAAACGAATCGAAGAAGGTATCAAAGAATTAGGAAGTCAGATTCTTAAAGAGCATCCT
GTTGAAAATACTCAATTGCAAAATGAAAAGCTCTATCTCTATTATCTCCAAAATGGAAGAGACATGTATG
TGGACCAAGAATTAGATATTAATCGTTTAAGTGATTATGATGTCGATCACATTGTTCCACAAAGTTTCCT
TAAAGACGATTCAATAGACAATAAGGTCTTAACGCGTTCTGATAAAAATCGTGGTAAATCGGATAACGTT
CCAAGTGAAGAAGTAGTCAAAAAGATGAAAAACTATTGGAGACAACTTCTAAACGCCAAGTTAATCACTC
AACGTAAGTTTGATAATTTAACGAAAGCTGAACGTGGAGGTTTGAGTGAACTTGATAAAGCTGGTTTTAT
CAAACGCCAATTGGTTGAAACTCGCCAAATCACTAAGCATGTGGCACAAATTTTGGATAGTCGCATGAAT
ACTAAATACGATGAAAATGATAAACTTATTCGAGAGGTTAAAGTGATTACCTTAAAATCTAAATTAGTTT
CTGACTTCCGAAAAGATTTCCAATTCTATAAAGTACGTGAGATTAACAATTACCATCATGCCCATGATGC
GTATCTAAATGCCGTCGTTGGAACTGCTTTGATTAAGAAATATCCAAAACTTGAATCGGAGTTTGTCTAT
GGTGATTATAAAGTTTATGATGTTCGTAAAATGATTGCTAAGTCTGAGCAAGAAATAGGCAAAGCAACCG
CAAAATATTTCTTTTACTCTAATATCATGAACTTCTTCAAAACAGAAATTACACTTGCAAATGGAGAGAT
TCGCAAACGCCCTCTAATCGAAACTAATGGGGAAACTGGAGAAATTGTCTGGGATAAAGGGCGAGATTTT
GCCACAGTGCGCAAAGTATTGTCCATGCCCCAAGTCAATATTGTCAAGAAAACAGAAGTACAGACAGGCG
GATTCTCCAAGGAGTCAATTTTACCAAAAAGAAATTCGGACAAGCTTATTGCTCGTAAAAAAGACTGGGA
TCCAAAAAAATATGGTGGTTTTGATAGTCCAACGGTAGCTTATTCAGTCCTAGTGGTTGCTAAGGTGGAA
AAAGGGAAATCGAAGAAGTTAAAATCCGTTAAAGAGTTACTAGGGATCACAATTATGGAAAGAAGTTCCT
TTGAAAAAAATCCGATTGACTTTTTAGAAGCTAAAGGATATAAGGAAGTTAAAAAAGACTTAATCATTAA
ACTACCTAAATATAGTCTTTTTGAGTTAGAAAACGGTCGTAAACGGATGCTGGCTAGTGCCGGAGAATTA
CAAAAAGGAAATGAGCTGGCTCTGCCAAGCAAATATGTGAATTTTTTATATTTAGCTAGTCATTATGAAA
AGTTGAAGGGTAGTCCAGAAGATAACGAACAAAAACAATTGTTTGTGGAGCAGCATAAGCATTATTTAGA
TGAGATTATTGAGCAAATCAGTGAATTTTCTAAGCGTGTTATTTTAGCAGATGCCAATTTAGATAAAGTT
CTTAGTGCATATAACAAACATAGAGACAAACCAATACGTGAACAAGCAGAAAATATTATTCATTTATTTA
CGTTGACGAATCTTGGAGCTCCCGCTGCTTTTAAATATTTTGATACAACAATTGATCGTAAACGATATAC
GTCTACAAAAGAAGTTTTAGATGCCACTCTTATCCATCAATCCATCACTGGTCTTTATGAAACACGCATT
GATTTGAGTCAGCTAGGAGGTGACCCTCCAAAAAAGAAGAGAAAGGTCTGAGCGGTTTTGTATAACTAAA
TAATATTGGAAACTAAATACGAATACCCAAATTTTTTATCTAAATTTTGCCGAAAGATTAAAATCTGCAG
AGATATCCGAAACAGGTAAATGGATGTTTCAATCCCTGTAGTCAGTCAGGAACCCATATTATATTACAGT
ATTAGTCGCCGCTTAGGCACGCCTTTAATTAGCAAAATCAAACCTTAAGTGCATATGCCGTATAAGGGAA
ACTCAAAGAACTGGCATCGCAAAAATGAAAACATACGTTGAAACTACGGCAAAGGATTGGTCAGATCGCT
TCATACAGGGAAAGTTCGGCATCAACATCTTTGGATAATATCAGAATGAGAAAGAACAGATACGCAGTAC
GTTTTTTGGTGAGCTCTTTGCACTTCTTTAGTTCTTTCCATCAATATCAGTTTTTTAAACTTTTAGGACT
AAAAGTGATGTTTAACTTCAAAATGTTTAAAATTTTGTTCTTCCCGACGTTCATTAAGAATACTAATACA
CTTTAATAATTATTTTAATATTTTGTTCTAAATAATGACTTTTAATTAAAAAAGATAAAATATAAAAACA
TCATAATAACTCACCAGAGGTTAAGAACAAAAAAACAAATTAGATATCTGCTAATCCAATATAGTTAAAT
CAATCTTTCCTTGGTATAATGGGTATATTACATATATTTCAAGGACCGACACTCCTACCAAATATCTAAA
ATTTACCATATTAACATAACATGTATATAAACGTCAAATCATAATCAGCACTAACGTCTCACGGATCGTA
TATGCCGTAGCGACAATCTAAGAACTATGCGAGGACACGCTAGGGCCAAGGCAAAAAGATTCCTTGATTA
CGTAAGGGAGTTAGAATCATTTTGAATAAAAAACACGCTTTTTCAGTTCGAGTTTATCATTATCAATACT
GCCATTTCAAAGAATACGTAAATAATTAATAGTAGTGATTTTCCTAACTTTATTTAGTCAAAAAATTAGC
CTTTTAATTCTGCTGTAACCCGTACATGCCCAAAATAGGGGGCGGGTTACACAGAATATATAACATCGTA
GGTGTCTGGGTGAACAGTTTATTCCTGGCATCCACTAAATATAATGGAGCCCGCTTTTTAAGCTGGCATC
CAGAAAAAAAAAGAATCCCAGCACCAAAATATTGTTTTCTTCACCAACCATCAGTTCATAGGTCCATTCT
CTTAGCGCAACTACAGAGAACAGGGGCACAAACAGGCAAAAAACGGGCACAACCTCAATGGAGTGATGCA
ACCTGCCTGGAGTAAATGATGACACAAGGCAATTGACCCACGCATGTATCTATCTCATTTTCTTACACCT
TCTATTACCTTCTGCTCTCTCTGATTTGGAAAAAGCTGAAAAAAAAGGTTGAAACCAGTTCCCTGAAATT
ATTCCCCTACTTGACTAATAAGTATATAAAGACGGTAGGTATTGATTGTAATTCTGTAAATCTATTTCTT
AAACTTCTTAAATTCTACTTTTATAGTTAGTCTTTTTTTTAGTTTTAAAACACCAAGAACTTAGTTTCGA
ATAAACACACATAAACAAACAAAGTCAAGCTGATGAGTCCGTGAGGACGAAACGAGTAAGCTCGTCGCCC
ATTTTTCTGCGTATAGGTTTTAGAGCTAGAAATAGCAAGTTAAAATAAGGCTAGTCCGTTATCAACTTGA
AAAAGTGGCACCGAGTCGGTGCTTTTGGTCGGCATGGTCCCAGCCTCCTCGCTGGCGCCGGCTGGGCAAC
ATGCTTCGGCATGGCGAATGGGACACAGGCCCCTTTTCCTTTGTCGATATCATGTAATTAGTTATGTCAC
GCTTACATTCACGCCCTCCCCCCACATCCGCTCTAACCGAAAAGGAAGGAGTTAGACAACCTGAAGTCTA
GGTCCCTATTTATTTTTTTATAGTTATGTTAGTATTAAGAACGTTATTTATATTTCAAATTTTTCTTTTT
TTTCTGTACAAACGCGTGTACGCATGTAACATTATACTGAAAACCTTGCTTGAGAAGGTTTTGGGACAAG
CTTACGTCTCACGGATCGTATATGCCGTAGCGACAATCTAAGAACTATGCGAGGACACGCTAGCAGCTGT
ATTCACGTAGACGGATAGGTATAGCCAGACATCAGCAGCATACTTCGGGAACCGTAGGCCACCGAGCGGC
CGCGATTATCAAAAAGGATCTTCACCTAGATCCTTTTAAATTAAAAATGAAGTTTTAAATCAATCTAAAG
TATATATGAGTAAACTTGGTCTGACAGTTACCAATGCTTAATCAGTGAGGCACCTATCTCAGCGATCTGT
CTATTTCGTTCATCCATAGTTGCCTGACTCCCCGTCGTGTAGATAACTACGATACGGGAGGGCTTACCAT
CTGGCCCCAGTGCTGCAATGATACCGCGGGACCCACGCTCACCGGCTCCAGATTTATCAGCAATAAACCA
GCCAGCCGGAAGGGCCGAGCGCAGAAGTGGTCCTGCAACTTTATCCGCCTCCATCCAGTCTATTAATTGT
TGCCGGGAAGCTAGAGTAAGTAGTTCGCCAGTTAATAGTTTGCGCAACGTTGTTGCCATTGCTACAGGCA
TCGTGGTGTCACGCTCGTCGTTTGGTATGGCTTCATTCAGCTCCGGTTCCCAACGATCAAGGCGAGTTAC
ATGATCCCCCATGTTGTGCAAAAAAGCGGTTAGCTCCTTCGGTCCTCCGATCGTTGTCAGAAGTAAGTTG
GCCGCAGTGTTATCACTCATGGTTATGGCAGCACTGCATAATTCTCTTACTGTCATGCCATCCGTAAGAT
GCTTTTCTGTGACTGGTGAGTACTCAACCAAGTCATTCTGAGAATAGTGTATGCGGCGACCGAGTTGCTC
TTGCCCGGCGTCAATACGGGATAATACCGCGCCACATAGCAGAACTTTAAAAGTGCTCATCATTGGAAAA
CGTTCTTCGGGGCGAAAACTCTCAAGGATCTTACCGCTGTTGAGATCCAGTTCGATGTAACCCACTCGTG
CACCCAACTGATCTTCAGCATCTTTTACTTTCACCAGCGTTTCTGGGTGAGCAAAAACAGGAAGGCAAAA
TGCCGCAAAAAAGGGAATAAGGGCGACACGGAAATGTTGAATACTCATACTCTTCCTTTTTCAATATTAT
TGAAGCATTTATCAGGGTTATTGTCTCATGAGCGGATACATATTTGAATGTATTTAGAAAAATAAACAAA
TAGGGGTTCCGCGCACATTTCCCCGAAAAGTGCCACCTGTCATGACCAAAATCCCTTAACGTGAGTTTTC
GTTCCACTGAGCGTCAGACCCCGTAGAAAAGATCAAAGGATCTTCTTGAGATCCTTTTTTTCTGCGCGTA
ATCTGCTGCTTGCAAACAAAAAAACCACCGCTACCAGCGGTGGTTTGTTTGCCGGATCAAGAGCTACCAA
CTCTTTTTCCGAAGGTAACTGGCTTCAGCAGAGCGCAGATACCAAATACTGTTCTTCTAGTGTAGCCGTA
GTTAGGCCACCACTTCAAGAACTCTGTAGCACCGCCTACATACCTCGCTCTGCTAATCCTGTTACCAGTG
GCTGCTGCCAGTGGCGATAAGTCGTGTCTTACCGGGTTGGACTCAAGACGATAGTTACCGGATAAGGCGC
AGCGGTCGGGCTGAACGGGGGGTTCGTGCACACAGCCCAGCTTGGAGCGAACGACCTACACCGAACTGAG
ATACCTACAGCGTGAGCTATGAGAAAGCGCCACGCTTCCCGAAGGGAGAAAGGCGGACAGGTATCCGGTA
AGCGGCAGGGTCGGAACAGGAGAGCGCACGAGGGAGCTTCCAGGGGGAAACGCCTGGTATCTTTATAGTC
CTGTCGGGTTTCGCCACCTCTGACTTGAGCGTCGATTTTTGTGATGCTCGTCAGGGGGGCGGAGCCTATG
GAAAAACGCCAGCAACGCGGCCTTTTTACGGTTCCTGGCCTTTTGCTGGCCTTTTGCTCACATGTTCTTT
CCTGCGTTATCCCCTGATTCTGTGGATAACCGTGCGGACTATATGTGAAGGCATGGCTATGGCACGGCAG
ACATTCCGCCAGATCAT
