>Addgene plasmid #103875 | pUDP082 | depositor partial sequence | sequence record 196879 | HH-gRNA-HDV targetting ADE2 from Kluyveromyces marxianus
CAAAGTCAAGCTGATGAGTCCGTGAGGACGAAACGAGTAAGCTCGTCGCCCATTTTTCTGCGTATAGGTT
TTAGAGCTAGAAATAGCAAGTTAAAATAAGGCTAGTCCGTTATCAACTTGAAAAAGTGGCACCGAGTCGG
TGCTTTTGGCCGGCATGGTCCCAGCCTCCTCGCTGGCGCCGGCTGGGCAACATGCTTCGGCATGGCGAAT
GGGAC
